Addgene plasmid #49190: pBSFI-myr-akt-S473A
Purpose: cDNA of Akt1 with myristyolation signal and point mutation from S to A at position 473 in cloning vector
Depositing lab: Peter Vogt. Depositing organization: Scripps California (The Scripps Research Institute). Publication: The akt kinase: molecular determinants of oncogenicity. Aoki M, Batista O, Bellacosa A, Tsichlis P, Vogt PK. Proc Natl Acad Sci U S A. 1998 Dec 8;95(25):14950-5. 10.1073/pnas.95.25.14950 PubMed 9843996.
Backbone
  Vector backbone: pBSFI
  Backbone size w/o insert (bp): 3000
  Total vector size (bp): 4500
  Modifications to backbone: pBSFI is based on pBluescript SK, with a different MCS inserted between SacI and KpnI
  Vector type: Adaptor Plasmid
Growth in bacteria
  Bacterial resistance: Ampicillin, 100 μg/mL
  Growth temperature: 37°C
  Growth strain: DH5alpha
  Copy number: High Copy
Gene/Insert
  Gene/Insert name: Akt1 (alt name: Akt)
  Species: M. musculus (mouse)
  Insert size (bp): 1500
  Mutation: S473A
  GenBank ID: NM_009652.3
  Entrez Gene: Akt1 (a.k.a. Akt, LTR-akt, PKB, PKB/Akt, PKBalpha, Rac)
  Promoter: T7
  Tag / fusion protein: myristolation signal (N terminal on insert); HA tag (C terminal on insert)
  Cloning method: Restriction Enzyme; 5′ cloning site BamHI (destroyed during cloning); 3′ cloning site EcoRI (not destroyed)
  Sequencing primers: 5′ T3; 3′ T7
Terms and licenses: Academic/Nonprofit Terms; Industry Terms: Not Available to Industry
How to cite: pBSFI-myr-akt-S473A was a gift from Peter Vogt (Addgene plasmid # 49190 ; http://n2t.net/addgene:49190 ; RRID:Addgene_49190)
