[The description below was written by a language model from this plasmid's Addgene catalogue record.]
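Description:
pBSFI-myr-akt-S473A is a small, high-copy bacterial cloning plasmid of about 4.5 kb that carries a modified mouse Akt1 cDNA. Its roughly 3 kb backbone, pBSFI, derives from pBluescript SK, with a different multiple cloning site placed between the SacI and KpnI sites. The record classes it as an adaptor plasmid, meaning a shuttle intermediate for holding an insert and moving it into another vector, not a mammalian expression construct. It is maintained in E. coli under ampicillin selection. No feature table is provided, so the replication origin and other backbone elements can only be inferred from the pBluescript parentage.

The insert of about 1.5 kb encodes Akt1 (also known as PKB or PKBalpha) with an N-terminal myristoylation signal and a C-terminal HA epitope tag. Myristoylation directs the kinase to membranes, a change generally used to make Akt constitutively active independently of upstream lipid signalling. The S473A substitution replaces the serine in the C-terminal hydrophobic motif, one of the regulatory phosphorylation sites needed for full Akt activation, with a residue that cannot be phosphorylated. The HA tag allows the protein to be detected or immunoprecipitated. The fragment was cloned by restriction digestion: the 5′ BamHI junction was destroyed, while the 3′ EcoRI site remains intact. The only promoter listed is T7, a phage promoter suited to in vitro transcription, and T3 and T7 primer sites flank the insert for sequencing.

The associated study concerns the molecular determinants of Akt oncogenicity. The construct therefore serves as a source of the membrane-targeted, phosphorylation-site mutant for subcloning into expression vectors, to test how Ser473 contributes to Akt activity and transforming ability.
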