>Addgene plasmid #49190 | pBSFI-myr-akt-S473A | addgene partial sequence | sequence record 74615 | M13-Reverse
AAAGGGAACAAAAGCTGGAGCTGGCCATTACGGCCGCGGCCGCCTCTAGAGGATCTGGTACCACGCGTAT
CGATAAGCTTATGGGGAGCAGCAAGAGCAAGCCCAAGTCTAGAATGAACGACGTAGCCATTGTGAAGGAG
GGCTGGCTGCACAAACGAGGGGAATATATTAAAACCTGGCGGCCACGCTACTTCCTCCTCAAGAACGATG
GCACCTTTATTGGCTACAAGGAACGGCCTCAGGATGTGGATCAGCGAGAGTCCCCACTCAACAACTTCTC
AGTGGCACAATGCCAGCTGATGAAGACAGAGCGGCCAAGGCCCAACACCTTTATCATCCGCTGCCTGCAG
TGGACCACAGTCATTGAGCGCACCTTCCATGTGGAAACGCCTGAGGAGCGGGAAGAATGGGCCACCGCCA
TTCAGACTGTGGCCGATGGACTCAAGAGGCAGGAAGAAGAGACGATGGACTTCCGATCAGGCTCACCCAG
TGACAACTCAGGGGCTGAAGAGATGGAGGTGTCCCTGGCCAAGCCCAAGCACCGTGTGACCATGAACGAG
TTTGAGTACCTGAAACTACTGGGCAAGGGCACCTTTGGGAAAGTGATTCTGGTGAAAGAGAAGGCCACAG
GCCGCTACTATGCCATGAAGATCCTCAAGAAGGAGGTCATCGTCGCCAAGGATGAGGTTGCCCACACGCT
TACTGAGAACCGTGTCCTGCAGAACTCTAGGCATCCCTTCCTTACGGCCCTCAAGTACTCATTCCAGACC
CACGACCGCCTCTGCTTTGTCATGGAGTATGCCAACGGGGGCGAGCTCTTCTTCCACCTGTCTCGAGAGC
GCGTGTTCTCCGAGGACCGGGCCCGCTTCTATGGTGCGGAGATTGTGTCTGCCCTG
