>Addgene plasmid #49190 | pBSFI-myr-akt-S473A | addgene partial sequence | sequence record 75187 | T7 5'-TAATACGACTCACTATAGGG-3'
GTCGACATCGATAAGCTTACGCGTGAATTCATCTAGAAGCGTAATCTGGAACATCGTATGGGTAGGCTGT
GCCACTGGCTGAGTAGGCGAACTGGGGGAAGTGCGGCCTCCGCTCACTGTCCACACACTCCATGCTGTCA
TCTTGATCAGGCGGCGTGATGGTGATCATCTGAGCTGTGAACTCCTCATCGAAATACCTGGTGTCAGTCT
CAGAGGTGACCTGGGGCTTGAAAGGTGGGCTCAGCTTCTTCTCATACACATCCTGCCACACGATGTTGGC
AAAGAACCGGTGCTGCATGATCTCCTTGGCATCCTCAGAGCCCCCACCGAGCCTCTGTGTAGGGTCCTTC
TTGAGCAGCCCGGAGAGCAGGGACTTGGCCTCAGGGCCGAGTGTGCGCGGGAAGCGGATCTCCTCCATGA
GGATCAGCTCGAACAGCTTCTCGTGGTCCTGGTTGTAGAAGGGCAGGCGGCCACACATCATCTCATACAT
GACCACGCCCAGCCCCCACCAGTCCACTGCACGGCCGTAGTCGTTGTCCTCCAGCACCTCAGGGGCCAGG
TACTCCGGCGTTCCGCAGAATGTCTTCATAGTGGCACCATCCTTGATCCCCTCCTTGCACAGCCCGAAGT
CCGTTATCTTGATGTGCCCGTCCTTGTCCAGCATGAGGTTCTCCAGCTTCAGGTCCCGGTACACCACGTT
CTTCTCGGAGTGCAAGTAGTCCAGGGCAGACACAATCTCCGCACCATAGAAGCGGGCCCGGTCCTCGGAG
AACACGCGCTCTCGAGACAGGTGGAAGAAGAGCTCGCCCCCGTTGGCATACTCCATGACAAAGCAGAGGC
GGTCGTGGGTCTGGAATGAGTACTTGAGGGCCGTAAGGAAGGGATGCCTAGAGTTCTGCAGGACAC
